Addgene plasmid #158532: pMXs-Six1
Purpose: Expresses mouse Six1 in mammalian cells
Depositing lab: Neil Segil. Depositing organization: University of Southern California. Publication: Generation of inner ear hair cells by direct lineage conversion of primary somatic cells. Menendez L, Trecek T, Gopalakrishnan S, Tao L, Markowitz AL, Yu HV, Wang X, Llamas J, Huang C, Lee J, Kalluri R, Ichida J, Segil N. Elife. 2020 Jun 30;9. pii: 55249. doi: 10.7554/eLife.55249. PubMed 32602462.
Backbone
  Vector backbone: pMXs-GW
  Vector type: Mammalian Expression, Retroviral
Growth in bacteria
  Bacterial resistance: Ampicillin, 100 μg/mL
  Growth temperature: 37°C
  Growth strain: NEB Stable
  Growth instructions: Since viral vectors are prone to recombination, we recommend testing 2-4 colonies to help select the full plasmid.
  Copy number: High Copy
Gene/Insert
  Gene/Insert name: SIX Homeobox 1
  Species: M. musculus (mouse)
  Insert size (bp): 855
  Entrez Gene: Six1 (a.k.a. BB138287)
  Cloning method: Gateway Cloning
  Sequencing primers: 5′ pMX-S1811 (5'-GACGGCATCGCAGCTTGGATACAC-3')
Terms and licenses: Academic/Nonprofit Terms; Industry Terms: Not Available to Industry
How to cite: pMXs-Six1 was a gift from Neil Segil (Addgene plasmid # 158532 ; http://n2t.net/addgene:158532 ; RRID:Addgene_158532)
