[The description below was written by a language model from this plasmid's Addgene catalogue record and pLannotate feature annotations shown in this document.]
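Description:
pMXs-Six1 is a Moloney murine leukemia virus (MMLV)-based gammaretroviral expression vector carrying the mouse Six1 (SIX homeobox 1) coding sequence, built on the Gateway-adapted pMXs-GW backbone. It is propagated in E. coli as a high-copy plasmid through a ColE1/pUC-type origin and is selected with ampicillin via the β-lactamase gene and its native promoter. As with other LTR-containing plasmids, the repeated viral sequences make it prone to recombination, which is why a recombination-limiting bacterial strain is specified.

The viral cassette is bounded by MMLV long terminal repeats. Downstream of the 5′ LTR lie the MMLV packaging signal (Ψ), a fragment annotated as MESV Ψ, a truncated gag lacking its start codon (an extended packaging region) and a pol segment containing the splice acceptor. No separate internal promoter is annotated, so expression of the insert is presumably driven from the 5′ LTR, as is usual for pMXs vectors. The roughly 855 bp Six1 open reading frame is flanked by attB1 and attB2 sites, the scars of Gateway recombination. No epitope tag or reporter is annotated. A WPRE follows the insert to enhance transcript stability and expression, ahead of the 3′ LTR. The annotation tool labels a short fragment there as a ΔU3 self-inactivating LTR, but it directly abuts a longer MMLV LTR annotation, so the two probably form a single 3′ LTR. No mammalian selection marker is annotated.

The plasmid supplies no functional gag, pol or env, so these must be provided in trans by a packaging system to produce virus that stably delivers Six1 to dividing mammalian cells. Six1 is a transcription factor important in kidney, muscle and inner ear development. The associated publication concerns direct lineage conversion of primary somatic cells into inner ear hair cells.
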