Features (pLannotate 1.2.2; 16 found; start..end, strand, type, name):
      1..200     +  misc_feature   MMLV Ψ: packaging signal of Moloney murine leukemia virus (MMLV)
    252..340     +  misc_feature   MESV Ψ (fragment): packaging signal of murine embryonic stem cell virus
    417..833     +  CDS            gag (truncated): truncated Moloney murine leukemia virus (MMLV) gag gene lacking the start codon
    843..1217    +  misc_feature   pol region: Moloney murine leukemia virus (MMLV) pol region containing the splice acceptor site
   1236..1254    -  misc_feature   MCS (fragment): pBluescript multiple cloning site
   1260..1284    +  protein_bind   attB1: mutant version of attB; recombination site for the Gateway® BP reaction BP Clonase™
   1291..2142    +  CDS            Six1 (sequence partly withheld): SIX1_MOUSE - Experimental evidence at protein level: Swiss-Prot protein existence level 1. Transcription factor that is involved in the regulation of cell proliferation, apoptosis and embryonic development (PubMed:12215533, PubMed:12668636, PubMed:12834866, PubMed:14628042, PubMed:14695375). Plays an important role in the development of several organs, including kidney, muscle and inner ear (PubMed:12668636, PubMed:12783782, PubMed:12834866, PubMed:14628042, PubMed:14695375). Depending on context, functions as transcriptional repressor or activator (PubMed:14628042). Lacks an activation domain
   2146..2170    -  protein_bind   attB2: mutant version of attB; recombination site for the Gateway® BP reaction BP Clonase™
   2187..2775    +  misc_feature   WPRE: woodchuck hepatitis virus posttranscriptional regulatory element
   2833..2954    +  LTR            3' LTR (ΔU3) (fragment): self-inactivating 3' long terminal repeat (LTR) from Moloney murine leukemia virus
   2955..3424    +  LTR            LTR: long terminal repeat from Moloney murine leukemia virus
   3490..3542    -  CDS            lacI (fragment): lac repressor; lacI; The lac repressor binds to the lac operator to inhibit transcription in E. coli. This inhibition can be relieved by adding lactose or isopropyl-β-D-thiogalactopyranoside (IPTG).
   3725..4313    -  rep_origin     ori: high-copy-number ColE1/pMB1/pBR322/pUC origin of replication
   4477..5337    -  CDS            AmpR: β-lactamase; bla; confers resistance to ampicillin, carbenicillin, and related antibiotics
   5338..5442    -  promoter       AmpR promoter: bla
   5472..6065    +  LTR            LTR: long terminal repeat from Moloney murine leukemia virus
>Addgene plasmid #158532 | pMXs-Six1 | addgene full sequence | sequence record 325475 | Addgene NGS Result
AAGCTGGCCAGCAACTTATCTGTGTCTGTCCGATTGTCTAGTGTCTATGACTGATTTTATGCGCCTGCGT
CGGTACTAGTTAGCTAACTAGCTCTGTATCTGGCGGACCCGTGGTGGAACTGACGAGTTCGGAACACCCG
GCCGCAACCCTGGGAGACGTCCCAGGGACTTCGGGGGCCGTTTTTGTGGCCCGACCTGAGTCCAAAAATC
CCGATCGTTTTGGACTCTTTGGTGCACCCCCCTAATAGGAGGGATATGTGGTTCTGGTAGGAGACGAGAA
CCTAAAACAGTTCCCGCCTCCGTCTGAATTTTTGCTTTCGGTTTGGGACCGAAGCCGCGCCGCGCGTCTT
GTCTGCTGCAGCATCGTTCTGTGTTGTCTCTGTCTGACTGTGTTTCTGTATTTGTCTGAAAATTAGGGCC
AGACTGTTACCACTCCCTTAAGTTTGACCTTAGGTCACTGGAAAGATGTCGAGCGGATCGCTCACAACCA
GTCGGTAGATGTCAAGAAGAGACGTTGGGTTACCTTCTGCTCTGCAGAATGGCCAACCTTTAACGTCGGA
TGGCCGCGAGACGGCACCTTTAACCGAGACCTCATCACCCAGGTTAAGATCAAGGTCTTTTCACCTGGCC
CGCATGGACACCCAGACCAGGTCCCCTACATCGTGACCTGGGAAGCCTTGGCTTTTGACCCCCCTCCCTG
GGTCAAGCCCTTTGTACACCCTAAGCCTCCGCCTCCTCTTCCTCCATCCGCCCCGTCTCTCCCCCTTGAA
CCTCCTCGTTCGACCCCGCCTCGATCCTCCCTTTATCCAGCCCTCACTCCTTCTCTAGGCGCCCCCATAT
GGCCATATGAGATCTTATATGGGGCACCCCCGCCCCTTGTAAACTTCCCTGACCCTGACATGACAAGAGT
TACTAACAGCCCCTCTCTCCAAGCTCACTTACAGGCTCTCTACTTAGTCCAGCACGAAGTCTGGAGACCT
CTGGCGGCAGCCTACCAAGAACAACTGGACCGACCGGTGGTACCTCACCCTTACCGAGTCGGCGACACAG
TGTGGGTCCGCCGACACCAGACTAAGAACCTAGAACCTCGCTGGAAAGGACCTTACACAGTCCTGCTGAC
CACCCCCACCGCCCTCAAAGTAGACGGCATCGCAGCTTGGATACACGCCGCCCACGTGAAGGCTGCCGAC
CCCGGGGGTGGACCATCCTCTAGACTGCCGGATCTAGCTAGTTAATCGACGGTATCGATAAGCTATCAAA
CAAGTTTGTACAAAAAAGCAGGCTGCCACCATGTCGATGCTGCCGTCGTTTGGTTTTACGCAAGAGCAAG
TGGCGTGCGTGTGCGAAGTTCTGCAGCAAGGAGGGAACCTGGAACGCCTGGGCAGGTTCTTGTGGTCGTT
GCCCGCCTGCGATCACCTGCACAAGAACGAGAGCGTGCTCAAGGCCAAGGCGGTGGTCGCCTTCCACCGC
GGCAACTTCCGCGAGCTCTACAAGATACTGGAGAGCCACCAGTTCTCGCCTCACAATCACCCCAAACTGC
AGCAGCTGTGGCTGAAAGCGCACTACGTGGAGGCCGAGAAACTTCGCGGCCGACCCCTGGGTGCCGTGGG
CAAATATCGGGTGCGCCGAAAATTCCCGTTGCCGCGGACCATCTGGGACGGCGAGGAGACCAGCTACTGC
[150 nt withheld, positions 1681-1830]
GCCGCCGAGGCCAAGGAAAGGGAGAACACCGAAAACAATAACTCCTCCTCCAACAAGCAGAATCAACTCT
CTCCTCTGGAAGGGGGCAAGCCGCTCATGTCCAGCTCAGAAGAGGAGTTCTCACCCCCCCAAAGTCCAGA
CCAGAACTCGGTCCTTCTGCTCCAGAGCAATATGGGCCACGCCAGGAGCTCAAACTATTCTCTTCCAGGC
CTCACAGCCTCCCAGCCCAGCCACGGTCTGCAAGCCCATCAGCACCAGCTCCAGGACTCTCTGCTGGGCC
CACTCACCTCCAGTTTGGTGGACTTGGGTTCCTAAACCCAGCTTTCTTGTACAAAGTGGTTCGATAGCTT
ATCGATAATCAACCTCTGGATTACAAAATTTGTGAAAGATTGACTGGTATTCTTAACTATGTTGCTCCTT
TTACGCTATGTGGATACGCTGCTTTAATGCCTTTGTATCATGCTATTGCTTCCCGTATGGCTTTCATTTT
CTCCTCCTTGTATAAATCCTGGTTGCTGTCTCTTTATGAGGAGTTGTGGCCCGTTGTCAGGCAACGTGGC
GTGGTGTGCACTGTGTTTGCTGACGCAACCCCCACTGGTTGGGGCATTGCCACCACCTGTCAGCTCCTTT
CCGGGACTTTCGCTTTCCCCCTCCCTATTGCCACGGCGGAACTCATCGCCGCCTGCCTTGCCCGCTGCTG
GACAGGGGCTCGGCTGTTGGGCACTGACAATTCCGTGGTGTTGTCGGGGAAATCATCGTCCTTTCCTTGG
CTGCTCGCCTGTGTTGCCACCTGGATTCTGCGCGGGACGTCCTTCTGCTACGTCCCTTCGGCCCTCAATC
CAGCGGACCTTCCTTCCCGCGGCCTGCTGCCGGCTCTGCGGCCTCTTCCGCGTCTTCGCCTTCGCCCTCA
GACGAGTCGGATCTCCCTTTGGGCCGCCTCCCCGCATCGATACCGTCGACGATAAAATAAAAGATTTTAT
TTAGTCTCCAGAAAAAGGGGGGAATGAAAGACCCCACCTGTAGGTTTGGCAAGCTAGCTTAAGTAACGCC
ATTTTGCAAGGCATGGAAAAATACATAACTGAGAATAGAGAAGTTCAGATCAAGGTCAGGAACAGATGGA
ACAGCTGAATATGGGCCAAACAGGATATCTGTGGTAAGCAGTTCCTGCCCCGGCTCAGGGCCAAGAACAG
ATGGAACAGCTGAATATGGGCCAAACAGGATATCTGTGGTAAGCAGTTCCTGCCCCGGCTCAGGGCCAAG
AACAGATGGTCCCCAGATGCGGTCCAGCCCTCAGCAGTTTCTAGAGAACCATCAGATGTTTCCAGGGTGC
CCCAAGGACCTGAAATGACCCTGTGCCTTATTTGAACTAACCAATCAGTTCGCTTCTCGCTTCTGTTCGC
GCGCTTCTGCTCCCCGAGCTCAATAAAAGAGCCCACAACCCCTCACTCGGGGCGCCAGTCCTCCGATTGA
CTGAGTCGCCCGGGTACCCGTGTATCCAATAAACCCTCTTGCAGTTGCATCCGACTTGTGGTCTCGCTGT
TCCTTGGGAGGGTCTCCTCTGAGTGATTGACTACCCGTCAGCGGGGGTCTTTCACATGCAGCATGTATCA
AAATTAATTTGGTTTTTTTTCTTAAGTATTTACATTAAATGGCCATAGTTGCATTAATGAATCGGCCAAC
GCGCGGGGAGAGGCGGTTTGCGTATTGGGCGCTCTTCCGCTTCCTCGCTCACTGACTCGCTGCGCTCGGT
CGTTCGGCTGCGGCGAGCGGTATCAGCTCACTCAAAGGCGGTAATACGGTTATCCACAGAATCAGGGGAT
AACGCAGGAAAGAACATGTGAGCAAAAGGCCAGCAAAAGGCCAGGAACCGTAAAAAGGCCGCGTTGCTGG
CGTTTTTCCATAGGCTCCGCCCCCCTGACGAGCATCACAAAAATCGACGCTCAAGTCAGAGGTGGCGAAA
CCCGACAGGACTATAAAGATACCAGGCGTTTCCCCCTGGAAGCTCCCTCGTGCGCTCTCCTGTTCCGACC
CTGCCGCTTACCGGATACCTGTCCGCCTTTCTCCCTTCGGGAAGCGTGGCGCTTTCTCATAGCTCACGCT
GTAGGTATCTCAGTTCGGTGTAGGTCGTTCGCTCCAAGCTGGGCTGTGTGCACGAACCCCCCGTTCAGCC
CGACCGCTGCGCCTTATCCGGTAACTATCGTCTTGAGTCCAACCCGGTAAGACACGACTTATCGCCACTG
GCAGCAGCCACTGGTAACAGGATTAGCAGAGCGAGGTATGTAGGCGGTGCTACAGAGTTCTTGAAGTGGT
GGCCTAACTACGGCTACACTAGAAGAACAGTATTTGGTATCTGCGCTCTGCTGAAGCCAGTTACCTTCGG
AAAAAGAGTTGGTAGCTCTTGATCCGGCAAACAAACCACCGCTGGTAGCGGTGGTTTTTTTGTTTGCAAG
CAGCAGATTACGCGCAGAAAAAAAGGATCTCAAGAAGATCCTTTGATCTTTTCTACGGGGTCTGACGCTC
AGTGGAACGAAAACTCACGTTAAGGGATTTTGGTCATGAGATTATCAAAAAGGATCTTCACCTAGATCCT
TTTGCGGCCGGCCGCAAATCAATCTAAAGTATATATGAGTAAACTTGGTCTGACAGTTACCAATGCTTAA
TCAGTGAGGCACCTATCTCAGCGATCTGTCTATTTCGTTCATCCATAGTTGCCTGACTCCCCGTCGTGTA
GATAACTACGATACGGGAGGGCTTACCATCTGGCCCCAGTGCTGCAATGATACCGCGAGACCCACGCTCA
CCGGCTCCAGATTTATCAGCAATAAACCAGCCAGCCGGAAGGGCCGAGCGCAGAAGTGGTCCTGCAACTT
TATCCGCCTCCATCCAGTCTATTAATTGTTGCCGGGAAGCTAGAGTAAGTAGTTCGCCAGTTAATAGTTT
GCGCAACGTTGTTGCCATTGCTACAGGCATCGTGGTGTCACGCTCGTCGTTTGGTATGGCTTCATTCAGC
TCCGGTTCCCAACGATCAAGGCGAGTTACATGATCCCCCATGTTGTGCAAAAAAGCGGTTAGCTCCTTCG
GTCCTCCGATCGTTGTCAGAAGTAAGTTGGCCGCAGTGTTATCACTCATGGTTATGGCAGCACTGCATAA
TTCTCTTACTGTCATGCCATCCGTAAGATGCTTTTCTGTGACTGGTGAGTACTCAACCAAGTCATTCTGA
GAATAGTGTATGCGGCGACCGAGTTGCTCTTGCCCGGCGTCAATACGGGATAATACCGCGCCACATAGCA
GAACTTTAAAAGTGCTCATCATTGGAAAACGTTCTTCGGGGCGAAAACTCTCAAGGATCTTACCGCTGTT
GAGATCCAGTTCGATGTAACCCACTCGTGCACCCAACTGATCTTCAGCATCTTTTACTTTCACCAGCGTT
TCTGGGTGAGCAAAAACAGGAAGGCAAAATGCCGCAAAAAAGGGAATAAGGGCGACACGGAAATGTTGAA
TACTCATACTCTTCCTTTTTCAATATTATTGAAGCATTTATCAGGGTTATTGTCTCATGAGCGGATACAT
ATTTGAATGTATTTAGAAAAATAAACAAATAGGGGTTCCGCGCACATTTCCCCGAAAAGTGCCACCTGCA
TAATGAAAGACCCCACCTGTAGGTTTGGCAAGCTAGCTTAAGTAACGCCATTTTGCAAGGCATGGAAAAA
TACATAACTGAGAATAGAAAAGTTCAGATCAAGGTCAGGAACAGATGGAACAGCTGAATATGGGCCAAAC
AGGATATCTGTGGTAAGCAGTTCCTGCCCCGGCTCAGGGCCAAGAACAGATGGAACAGCTGAATATGGGC
CAAACAGGATATCTGTGGTAAGCAGTTCCTGCCCCGGCTCAGGGCCAAGAACAGATGGTCCCCAGATGCG
GTCCAGCCCTCAGCAGTTTCTAGAGAACCATCAGATGTTTCCAGGGTGCCCCAAGGACCTGAAATGACCC
TGTGCCTTATTTGAACTAACCAATCAGTTCGCTTCTCGCTTCTGTTCGCGCGCTTCTGCTCCCCGAGCTC
AATAAAAGAGCCCACAACCCCTCACTCGGCGCGCCAGTCCTCCGATTGACTGAGTCGCCCGGGTACCCGT
GTATCCAATAAACCCTCTTGCAGTTGCATCCGACTTGTGGTCTCGCTGTTCCTTGGGAGGGTCTCCTCTG
AGTGATTGACTACCCGTCAGCGGGGGTCTTTCATTTGGGGGCTCGTCCGGGATCGGGAGACCCCTGCCCA
GGGACCACCGACCCACCACCGGGAGGT
